Addgene plasmid #221901: Halo_aTubulin-pTwistCMVBetaGlobWPRENeo
Purpose: Expresses Halo7 fused to alpha tubulin
Depositing lab: Janelia Integrative Imaging.
Backbone
  Vector backbone: pTWIST_CMVBetaGlobWPRENeo
  Backbone manufacturer: Twist Biosciences
  Backbone size w/o insert (bp): 6788
  Total vector size (bp): 9071
  Vector type: Mammalian Expression
  Selectable markers: Neomycin (select with G418)
Growth in bacteria
  Bacterial resistance: Ampicillin, 100 μg/mL
  Growth temperature: 37°C
  Growth strain: DH5alpha
  Copy number: High Copy
Gene/Insert
  Gene/Insert name: Halo7-aTubulin
  Species: Synthetic
  Insert size (bp): 2283
  Promoter: CMV
  Cloning method: Gene Synthesis
  Sequencing primers: 5′ ATGGAAATCGGTACTGGCTT
Terms and licenses: Academic/Nonprofit Terms; Industry Terms: Not Available to Industry
How to cite: Halo_aTubulin-pTwistCMVBetaGlobWPRENeo was a gift from Janelia Integrative Imaging (Addgene plasmid # 221901 ; http://n2t.net/addgene:221901 ; RRID:Addgene_221901)
