[The description below was written by a language model from this plasmid's Addgene catalogue record and pLannotate feature annotations shown in this document.]
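Description:
Halo_aTubulin-pTwistCMVBetaGlobWPRENeo is a 9,071 bp mammalian expression plasmid built by gene synthesis on the Twist Biosciences pTWIST_CMVBetaGlobWPRENeo backbone. It is propagated in E. coli as a high-copy plasmid through a ColE1/pUC-type origin and selected with ampicillin via an AmpR (β-lactamase) cassette driven by its own promoter. For mammalian cells it carries a separate neomycin phosphotransferase cassette, driven by the SV40 early promoter and terminated by a bGH polyadenylation signal, which allows G418 selection of stable transfectants.

The payload is a synthetic 2,283 bp open reading frame encoding Halo7, a HaloTag variant, fused at the N-terminal side of alpha tubulin; the tubulin portion is annotated by its best match to bovine alpha-1B tubulin, although the catalogue lists the insert only as synthetic. Transcription comes from the CMV enhancer and promoter, followed by a truncated human β-globin intron that sits just upstream of the coding sequence and promotes efficient expression through splicing. Downstream, a WPRE enhances transcript stability and export. The annotated SV40 polyadenylation signal follows it, though the table places that signal on the opposite strand. The expression unit is flanked by short β-globin insulator elements together with bacterial and T7 terminators and a synthetic poly(A) signal, an arrangement intended to limit read-through and interference from neighbouring plasmid sequences.

HaloTag is a modified bacterial dehalogenase that bonds covalently to chloroalkane ligands, so the fusion lets microtubules be labelled with cell-permeable fluorescent dyes. This suits live-cell and high-resolution fluorescence imaging of the microtubule cytoskeleton.
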