Features (pLannotate 1.2.2; 23 found; start..end, strand, type, name):
      8..891     +  CDS            HaloTag® (fragment): modified bacterial dehalogenase that forms covalent bonds with chloroalkane derivatives
    935..2284    +  CDS            TBA1B_BOVIN: Experimental evidence at protein level: Swiss-Prot protein existence level 1. Tubulin is the major constituent of microtubules. It binds two moles of GTP, one at an exchangeable site on the beta chain and one at a non-exchangeable site on the alpha chain. From Bos taurus (Bovine).
   2351..2939    +  misc_feature   WPRE: woodchuck hepatitis virus posttranscriptional regulatory element
   2992..3113    -  polyA_signal   SV40 poly(A) signal: SV40 polyadenylation signal
   3136..3205    -  CDS            large T antigen (fragment): large T antigen from SV40 (simian virus 40)
   3228..3274    +  terminator     T7 terminator: transcription terminator for bacteriophage T7 RNA polymerase
   3304..3440    +  terminator     rrnG terminator: transcription terminator from the E. coli ribosomal RNA rrnG operon (Albrechtsen et al., 1991)
   3485..3556    +  misc_feature   3' β-globin insulator: insulator downstream of the human β-globin locus (Farrell et al., 2002)
   3601..3797    +  promoter       SV40 promoter: SV40 early promoter
   3811..4602    +  CDS            neo: KKA2_KLEPN - Also known as kan, nptII. Experimental evidence at protein level: Swiss-Prot protein existence level 1. Resistance to kanamycin, neomycin, paromomycin, ribostamycin, butirosin and gentamicin B. From Klebsiella pneumoniae.
   4616..4840    +  polyA_signal   bGH poly(A) signal: bovine growth hormone polyadenylation signal
   5036..5624    -  rep_origin     ori: high-copy-number ColE1/pMB1/pBR322/pUC origin of replication
   5796..5860    -  CDS            bla(M) (fragment): β-lactamase lacking the signal sequence; bla(M); allows cytosolic expression of β-lactamase
   6370..6474    +  promoter       AmpR promoter: bla
   6475..7335    +  CDS            AmpR: β-lactamase; bla; confers resistance to ampicillin, carbenicillin, and related antibiotics
   7348..7484    +  terminator     rrnG terminator: transcription terminator from the E. coli ribosomal RNA rrnG operon (Albrechtsen et al., 1991)
   7629..7700    +  misc_feature   5' β-globin insulator: insulator upstream of the human β-globin locus (Farrell et al., 2002)
   7705..7751    -  terminator     T7 terminator: transcription terminator for bacteriophage T7 RNA polymerase
   7769..7817    -  polyA_signal   poly(A) signal: synthetic polyadenylation signal
   7898..8201    +  enhancer       CMV enhancer: human cytomegalovirus immediate early enhancer
   8274..8291    -  promoter       CMV promoter (fragment): human cytomegalovirus (CMV) immediate early promoter
   8354..8405    +  promoter       CMVd2 promoter: truncated human cytomegalovirus (CMV) immediate early promoter that yields moderately reduced expression relative to the full-length promoter
   8539..9014    +  intron         β-globin intron: internally truncated intron from human β-globin
>Addgene plasmid #221901 | Halo_aTubulin-pTwistCMVBetaGlobWPRENeo | addgene full sequence | sequence record 438070 | Addgene NGS Result
CACCATGGAAATCGGTACTGGCTTTCCATTCGACCCCCATTATGTGGAAGTCCTGGGCGAGCGCATGCAC
TACGTCGATGTTGGTCCGCGCGATGGCACCCCTGTGCTGTTCCTGCACGGTAACCCGACCTCCTCCTACG
TGTGGCGCAACATCATCCCGCATGTTGCACCGACCCATCGCTGCATTGCTCCAGACCTGATCGGTATGGG
CAAATCCGACAAACCAGACCTGGGTTATTTCTTCGACGACCACGTCCGCTTCATGGATGCCTTCATCGAA
GCCCTGGGTCTGGAAGAGGTCGTCCTGGTCATTCACGACTGGGGCTCCGCTCTGGGTTTCCACTGGGCCA
AGCGCAATCCAGAGCGCGTCAAAGGTATTGCATTTATGGAGTTCATCCGCCCTATCCCGACCTGGGACGA
ATGGCCAGAATTTGCCCGCGAGACCTTCCAGGCCTTCCGCACCACCGACGTCGGCCGCAAGCTGATCATC
GATCAGAACGTTTTTATCGAGGGTACGCTGCCGATGGGTGTCGTCCGCCCGCTGACTGAAGTCGAGATGG
ACCATTACCGCGAGCCGTTCCTGAATCCTGTTGACCGCGAGCCACTGTGGCGCTTCCCAAACGAGCTGCC
AATCGCCGGTGAGCCAGCGAACATCGTCGCGCTGGTCGAAGAATACATGGACTGGCTGCACCAGTCCCCT
GTCCCGAAGCTGCTGTTCTGGGGCACCCCAGGCGTTCTGATCCCACCGGCCGAAGCCGCTCGCCTGGCCA
AAAGCCTGCCTAACTGCAAGGCTGTGGACATCGGCCCGGGTCTGAATCTGCTGCAAGAAGACAACCCGGA
CCTGATCGGCAGCGAGATCGCGCGCTGGCTGTCTACTCTGGAGATTTCCGGTGGAGCATCGGGAGCCTCA
GGAGCATCGCTCAGATCTCGAGTGCGTGAGTGCATCTCCATCCACGTTGGCCAGGCTGGTGTCCAGATTG
GCAATGCCTGCTGGGAGCTCTACTGCCTGGAACACGGCATCCAGCCCGATGGCCAGATGCCAAGTGACAA
GACCATTGGGGGAGGAGATGACTCCTTCAACACCTTCTTCAGTGAGACGGGCGCTGGCAAGCACGTGCCC
CGGGCTGTGTTTGTAGACTTGGAACCCACAGTCATTGATGAAGTTCGCACTGGCACCTACCGCCAGCTCT
TCCACCCTGAGCAGCTCATCACAGGCAAGGAAGATGCTGCCAATAACTATGCCCGAGGGCACTACACCAT
TGGCAAGGAGATCATTGACCTTGTGTTGGACCGAATTCGCAAGCTGGCTGACCAGTGCACCGGTCTTCAG
GGCTTCTTGGTTTTCCACAGCTTTGGTGGGGGAACTGGTTCTGGGTTCACCTCCCTGCTCATGGAACGTC
TCTCAGTTGATTATGGCAAGAAGTCCAAGCTGGAGTTCTCCATTTACCCAGCACCCCAGGTTTCCACAGC
TGTAGTTGAGCCCTACAACTCCATCCTCACCACCCACACCACCCTGGAGCACTCTGATTGTGCCTTCATG
GTAGACAATGAGGCCATCTATGACATCTGTCGTAGAAACCTCGATATCGAGCGCCCAACCTACACTAACC
TTAACCGCCTTATTAGCCAGATTGTGTCCTCCATCACTGCTTCCCTGAGATTTGATGGAGCCCTGAATGT
TGACCTGACAGAATTCCAGACCAACCTGGTGCCCTACCCCCGCATCCACTTCCCTCTGGCCACATATGCC
CCTGTCATCTCTGCTGAGAAAGCCTACCATGAACAGCTTTCTGTAGCAGAGATCACCAATGCTTGCTTTG
AGCCAGCCAACCAGATGGTGAAATGTGACCCTCGCCATGGTAAATACATGGCTTGCTGCCTGTTGTACCG
TGGTGACGTGGTTCCCAAAGATGTCAATGCTGCCATTGCCACCATCAAAACCAAGCGCAGCATCCAGTTT
GTGGATTGGTGCCCCACTGGCTTCAAGGTTGGCATCAACTACCAGCCTCCCACTGTGGTGCCTGGTGGAG
ACCTGGCCAAGGTACAGAGAGCTGTGTGCATGCTGAGCAACACCACAGCCATTGCTGAGGCCTGGGCTCG
CCTGGACCACAAGTTTGACCTGATGTATGCCAAGCGTGCCTTTGTTCACTGGTACGTGGGTGAGGGGATG
GAGGAAGGCGAGTTTTCAGAGGCCCGTGAAGATATGGCTGCCCTTGAGAAGGATTATGAGGAGGTTGGTG
TGGATTCTGTTGAAGGAGAGGGTGAGGAAGAAGGAGAGGAATACTAATCTAGAAGTTGTCTCCTCCTGCA
CTGACTGACTGATACAATCGATTTCTGGATCCGCAGGCCTAATCAACCTCTGGATTACAAAATTTGTGAA
AGATTGACTGGTATTCTTAACTATGTTGCTCCTTTTACGCTATGTGGATACGCTGCTTTAATGCCTTTGT
ATCATGCTATTGCTTCCCGTATGGCTTTCATTTTCTCCTCCTTGTATAAATCCTGGTTGCTGTCTCTTTA
TGAGGAGTTGTGGCCCGTTGTCAGGCAACGTGGCGTGGTGTGCACTGTGTTTGCTGACGCAACCCCCACT
GGTTGGGGCATTGCCACCACCTGTCAGCTCCTTTCCGGGACTTTCGCTTTCCCCCTCCCTATTGCCACGG
CGGAACTCATCGCCGCCTGCCTTGCCCGCTGCTGGACAGGGGCTCGGCTGTTGGGCACTGACAATTCCGT
GGTGTTGTCGGGGAAGCTGACGTCCTTTCCATGGCTGCTCGCCTGTGTTGCCACCTGGATTCTGCGCGGG
ACGTCCTTCTGCTACGTCCCTTCGGCCCTCAATCCAGCGGACCTTCCTTCCCGCGGCCTGCTGCCGGCTC
TGCGGCCTCTTCCGCGTCTTCGCCTTCGCCCTCAGACGAGTCGGATCTCCCTTTGGGCCGCCTCCCCGCC
TGTCTAGCTTGACTGACTGAGATACAGCGTACCTTCAGCTCACAGACATGATAAGATACATTGATGAGTT
TGGACAAACCACAACTAGAATGCAGTGAAAAAAATGCTTTATTTGTGAAATTTGTGATGCTATTGCTTTA
TTTGTAACCATTATAAGCTGCAATAAACAAGTTAACAACAACAATTGCATTCATTTTATGTTTCAGGTTC
AGGGGGAGGTGTGGGAGGTTTTTTAAAGCAAGTAAAACCTCTACAAATGTGGTATTGGCCCATCTCTATC
GGTATCGTAGCATAACCCCTTGGGGCCTCTAAACGGGTCTTGAGGGGTTTTTTGTGCCCCTCGGGCCGGA
TTGCTATCTACCGGCATTGGCGCAGAAAAAAATGCCTGATGCGACGCTGCGCGTCTTATACTCCCACATA
TGCCAGATTCAGCAACGGATACGGCTTCCCCAACTTGCCCACTTCCATACGTGTCCTCCTTACCAGAAAT
TTATCCTTAAGGTCGTCAGCTATCCTGCAGGCGATCTCTCGATTTCGATCAAGACATTCCTTTAATGGTC
TTTTCTGGACACCACTAGGGGTCAGAAGTAGTTCATCAAACTTTCTTCCCTCCCTAATCTCATTGGTTAC
CTTGGGCTATCGAAACTTAATTAAGCGATCTGCATCTCAATTAGTCAGCAACCATAGTCCCGCCCCTAAC
TCCGCCCATCCCGCCCCTAACTCCGCCCAGTTCCGCCCATTCTCCGCCCCATCGCTGACTAATTTTTTTT
ATTTATGCAGAGGCCGAGGCCGCCTCGGCCTCTGAGCTATTCCAGAAGTAGTGAGGAGGCTTTTTTGGAG
GCCTAGGCTTTTGCAAAGGAGGTAGCCAACATGATTGAACAAGATGGATTGCACGCAGGTTCTCCCGCCG
CTTGGGTGGAGAGGCTATTCGGCTATGACTGGGCACAACAGACAATCGGCTGCTCTGATGCCGCCGTGTT
CCGGCTGTCAGCGCAGGGGCGCCCGGTTCTTTTTGTCAAGACCGACCTGTCCGGTGCCCTGAATGAACTC
CAGGACGAGGCAGCGCGGCTATCGTGGCTGGCCACGACGGGCGTTCCTTGCGCAGCTGTGCTCGACGTTG
TCACTGAAGCGGGAAGGGACTGGCTGCTATTGGGCGAAGTGCCGGGGCAGGATCTCCTGTCATCTCACCT
TGCTCCTGCCGAGAAAGTATCCATCATGGCTGATGCAATGCGGCGGCTGCATACGCTTGATCCGGCTACC
TGCCCATTCGACCACCAAGCGAAACATCGCATCGAGCGAGCACGTACTCGGATGGAAGCCGGTCTTGTCG
ATCAGGATGATCTGGACGAAGAGCATCAGGGGCTCGCGCCAGCCGAACTGTTCGCCAGGCTCAAGGCGCG
GATGCCCGACGGCGAGGATCTCGTCGTGACCCACGGCGATGCCTGCTTGCCGAATATCATGGTGGAAAAT
GGCCGCTTTTCTGGATTCATCGACTGTGGCCGGCTGGGTGTGGCGGACCGCTATCAGGACATAGCGTTGG
CTACCCGTGATATTGCTGAAGAGCTTGGCGGCGAATGGGCTGACCGCTTCCTCGTGCTTTACGGTATCGC
CGCTCCCGATTCGCAGCGCATCGCCTTCTATCGCCTTCTTGACGAGTTCTTCTAGTATGTAAGCCCTGTG
CCTTCTAGTTGCCAGCCATCTGTTGTTTGCCCCTCCCCCGTGCCTTCCTTGACCCTGGAAGGTGCCACTC
CCACTGTCCTTTCCTAATAAAATGAGGAAATTGCATCGCATTGTCTGAGTAGGTGTCATTCTATTCTGGG
GGGTGGGGTGGGGCAGGACAGCAAGGGGGAGGATTGGGAAGACAATAGCAGGCATGCTGGGGATGCGGTG
GGCTCTATGGTTAATTAACCAGTCAAGTCAGCTACTTGGCGAGATCGACTTGTCTGGGTTTCGACTACGC
TCAGAATTGCGTCAGTCAAGTTCGATCTGGTCCTTGCTATTGCACCCGTTCTCCGATTACGAGTTTCATT
TAAATCATGTGAGCAAAAGGCCAGCAAAAGGCCAGGAACCGTAAAAAGGCCGCGTTGCTGGCGTTTTTCC
ATAGGCTCCGCCCCCCTGACGAGCATCACAAAAATCGACGCTCAAGTCAGAGGTGGCGAAACCCGACAGG
ACTATAAAGATACCAGGCGTTTCCCCCTGGAAGCTCCCTCGTGCGCTCTCCTGTTCCGACCCTGCCGCTT
ACCGGATACCTGTCCGCCTTTCTCCCTTCGGGAAGCGTGGCGCTTTCTCATAGCTCACGCTGTAGGTATC
TCAGTTCGGTGTAGGTCGTTCGCTCCAAGCTGGGCTGTGTGCACGAACCCCCCGTTCAGCCCGACCGCTG
CGCCTTATCCGGTAACTATCGTCTTGAGTCCAACCCGGTAAGACACGACTTATCGCCACTGGCAGCAGCC
ACTGGTAACAGGATTAGCAGAGCGAGGTATGTAGGCGGTGCTACAGAGTTCTTGAAGTGGTGGCCTAACT
ACGGCTACACTAGAAGAACAGTATTTGGTATCTGCGCTCTGCTGAAGCCAGTTACCTTCGGAAAAAGAGT
TGGTAGCTCTTGATCCGGCAAACAAACCACCGCTGGTAGCGGTGGTTTTTTTGTTTGCAAGCAGCAGATT
ACGCGCAGAAAAAAAGGATCTCAAGAAGATCCTTTGATCTTTTCTACGGGGTCTGACGCTCAGTGGAACG
AAAACTCACGTTAAGGGATTTTGGTCATGAGATTATCAAAAAGGATCTTCACCTAGATCCTTTTAAATTA
AAAATGAAGTTTTAAATCAATCTAAAGTATATATGAGTAAACTTGGTCTGACAGTTACCAATGCTTAATC
AGTGAGGCACCTATCTCAGCGATCTGTCTATTTCGTTCATCCATAGTTGCATTTAAATTTCCGAACTCTC
CAAGGCCCTCGTCGGAAAATCTTCAAACCTTTCGTCCGATCCATCTTGCAGGCTACCTCTCGAACGAACT
ATCGCAAGTCTCTTGGCCGGCCTTGCGCCTTGGCTATTGCTTGGCAGCGCCTATCGCCAGGTATTACTCC
AATCCCGAATATCCGAGATCGGGATCACCCGAGAGAAGTTCAACCTACATCCTCAATCCCGATCTATCCG
AGATCCGAGGAATATCGAAATCGGGGCGCGCCTGGTGTACCGAGAACGATCCTCTCAGTGCGAGTCTCGA
CGATCCATATCGTTGCTTGGCAGTCAGCCAGTCGGAATCCAGCTTGGGACCCAGGAAGTCCAATCGTCAG
ATATTGTACTCAAGCCTGGTCACGGCAGCGTACCGATCTGTTTAAACCTAGATATTGATAGTCTGATCGG
TCAACGTATAATCGAGTCCTAGCTTTTGCAAACATCTATCAAGAGACAGGATCAGCAGGAGGCTTTCGCC
GCGGAACCCCTATTTGTTTATTTTTCTAAATACATTCAAATATGTATCCGCTCATGAGACAATAACCCTG
ATAAATGCTTCAATAATATTGAAAAAGGAAGAGTATGAGTATTCAACATTTCCGTGTCGCCCTTATTCCC
TTTTTTGCGGCATTTTGCCTTCCTGTTTTTGCTCACCCAGAAACGCTGGTGAAAGTAAAAGATGCTGAAG
ATCAGTTGGGTGCGCGAGTGGGTTACATCGAACTGGATCTCAACAGCGGTAAGATCCTTGAGAGTTTTCG
CCCCGAAGAACGCTTTCCAATGATGAGCACTTTTAAAGTTCTGCTATGTGGCGCGGTATTATCCCGTATT
GACGCCGGGCAAGAGCAACTCGGTCGCCGCATACACTATTCTCAGAATGACTTGGTTGAGTATTCACCAG
TCACAGAAAAGCATCTTACGGATGGCATGACAGTAAGAGAATTATGCAGTGCTGCCATAACCATGAGTGA
TAACACTGCGGCCAACTTACTTCTGACAACGATTGGAGGACCGAAGGAGCTAACCGCTTTTTTGCACAAC
ATGGGGGATCATGTAACTCGCCTTGATCGTTGGGAACCGGAGCTGAATGAAGCCATACCAAACGACGAGC
GTGACACCACGATGCCTGTAGCAATGGCAACAACCTTGCGTAAACTATTAACTGGCGAACTACTTACTCT
AGCTTCCCGGCAACAGTTGATAGACTGGATGGAGGCGGATAAAGTTGCAGGACCACTTCTGCGCTCGGCC
CTTCCGGCTGGCTGGTTTATTGCTGATAAATCTGGAGCCGGTGAGCGTGGGTCTCGCGGTATCATTGCAG
CACTGGGGCCAGATGGTAAGCCCTCCCGTATCGTAGTTATCTACACGACGGGGAGTCAGGCAACTATGGA
TGAACGAAATAGACAGATCGCTGAGATAGGTGCCTCACTGATTAAGCATTGGTAACCGATTCTAGGTGCA
TTGGCGCAGAAAAAAATGCCTGATGCGACGCTGCGCGTCTTATACTCCCACATATGCCAGATTCAGCAAC
GGATACGGCTTCCCCAACTTGCCCACTTCCATACGTGTCCTCCTTACCAGAAATTTATCCTTAAGATCGT
TTAAACTCGACTCTGGCTCTATCGAATCTCCGTCGTTTCGAGCTTACGCGAACAGCCGTGGCGCTCATTT
GCTCGTCGGGCATCGAATCTCGTCAGCTATCGTCAGCTTACCTTTTTGGCAGCGATCGCGGCTCCCGACA
TCTTGGACCATTAGCTCCACAGGTATCTTCTTCCCTCTAGTGGTCATAACAGCAGCTTCAGCTACCTCTC
AATTCAAAAAACCCCTCAAGACCCGTTTAGAGGCCCCAAGGGGTTATGCTATCAATCGTTGCGTTACACA
CACAAAAAACCAACACACATCCATCTTCGATGGATAGCGATTTTATTATCTAACTGCTGATCGAGTGTAG
CCAGATCTAGTAATCAATTACGGGGTCATTAGTTCATAGCCCATATATGGAGTTCCGCGTTACATAACTT
ACGGTAAATGGCCCGCCTGGCTGACCGCCCAACGACCCCCGCCCATTGACGTCAATAATGACGTATGTTC
CCATAGTAACGCCAATAGGGACTTTCCATTGACGTCAATGGGTGGAGTATTTACGGTAAACTGCCCACTT
GGCAGTACATCAAGTGTATCATATGCCAAGTACGCCCCCTATTGACGTCAATGACGGTAAATGGCCCGCC
TGGCATTATGCCCAGTACATGACCTTATGGGACTTTCCTACTTGGCAGTACATCTACGTATTAGTCATCG
CTATTACCATGCTGATGCGGTTTTGGCAGTACATCAATGGGCGTGGATAGCGGTTTGACTCACGGGGATT
TCCAAGTCTCCACCCCATTGACGTCAATGGGAGTTTGTTTTGGCACCAAAATCAACGGGACTTTCCAAAA
TGTCGTAACAACTCCGCCCCATTGACGCAAATGGGCGGTAGGCGTGTACGGTGGGAGGTCTATATAAGCA
GAGCTGGTTTAGTGAACCGTCAGATCGCCTGGAGACGCCATCCACGCTGTTTTGACCTCCATAGAAGACA
CCGGGACCGATCCAGCCTCCCCTCGAAGCTTACATGTGGTACCGAGCTCGGATCCTGAGAACTTCAGGGT
GAGTCTATGGGACCCTTGATGTTTTCTTTCCCCTTCTTTTCTATGGTTAAGTTCATGTCATAGGAAGGGG
AGAAGTAACAGGGTACACATATTGACCAAATCAGGGTAATTTTGCATTTGTAATTTTAAAAAATGCTTTC
TTCTTTTAATATACTTTTTTGTTTATCTTATTTCTAATACTTTCCCTAATCTCTTTCTTTCAGGGCAATA
ATGATACAATGTATCATGCCTCTTTGCACCATTCTAAAGAATAACAGTGATAATTTCTGGGTTAAGGCAA
TAGCAATATTTCTGCATATAAATATTTCTGCATATAAATTGTAACTGATGTAAGAGGTTTCATATTGCTA
ATAGCAGCTACAATCCAGCTACCATTCTGCTTTTATTTTATGGTTGGGATAAGGCTGGATTATTCTGAGT
CCAAGCTAGGCCCTTTTGCTAATCATGTTCATACCTCTTATCTTCCTCCCACAGCTCCTGGGCAACGTGC
TGGTCTGTGTGCTGGCCCATCACTTTGGCAAAGGCGGCCGC
